>Addgene plasmid #164210 | pLEX-EF1a ANXA11-mEmerald | addgene full sequence | sequence record 322829 | Addgene NGS Result
TGGAAGGGCTAATTCACTCCCAAAGAAGACAAGATATCCTTGATCTGTGGATCTACCACACACAAGGCTA
CTTCCCTGATTAGCAGAACTACACACCAGGGCCAGGGGTCAGATATCCACTGACCTTTGGATGGTGCTAC
AAGCTAGTACCAGTTGAGCCAGATAAGGTAGAAGAGGCCAATAAAGGAGAGAACACCAGCTTGTTACACC
CTGTGAGCCTGCATGGGATGGATGACCCGGAGAGAGAAGTGTTAGAGTGGAGGTTTGACAGCCGCCTAGC
ATTTCATCACGTGGCCCGAGAGCTGCATCCGGAGTACTTCAAGAACTGCTGATATCGAGCTTGCTACAAG
GGACTTTCCGCTGGGGACTTTCCAGGGAGGCGTGGCCTGGGCGGGACTGGGGAGTGGCGAGCCCTCAGAT
CCTGCATATAAGCAGCTGCTTTTTGCCTGTACTGGGTCTCTCTGGTTAGACCAGATCTGAGCCTGGGAGC
TCTCTGGCTAACTAGGGAACCCACTGCTTAAGCCTCAATAAAGCTTGCCTTGAGTGCTTCAAGTAGTGTG
TGCCCGTCTGTTGTGTGACTCTGGTAACTAGAGATCCCTCAGACCCTTTTAGTCAGTGTGGAAAATCTCT
AGCAGTGGCGCCCGAACAGGGACTTGAAAGCGAAAGGGAAACCAGAGGAGCTCTCTCGACGCAGGACTCG
GCTTGCTGAAGCGCGCACGGCAAGAGGCGAGGGGCGGCGACTGGTGAGTACGCCAAAAATTTTGACTAGC
GGAGGCTAGAAGGAGAGAGATGGGTGCGAGAGCGTCAGTATTAAGCGGGGGAGAATTAGATCGCGATGGG
AAAAAATTCGGTTAAGGCCAGGGGGAAAGAAAAAATATAAATTAAAACATATAGTATGGGCAAGCAGGGA
GCTAGAACGATTCGCAGTTAATCCTGGCCTGTTAGAAACATCAGAAGGCTGTAGACAAATACTGGGACAG
CTACAACCATCCCTTCAGACAGGATCAGAAGAACTTAGATCATTATATAATACAGTAGCAACCCTCTATT
GTGTGCATCAAAGGATAGAGATAAAAGACACCAAGGAAGCTTTAGACAAGATAGAGGAAGAGCAAAACAA
AAGTAAGACCACCGCACAGCAAGCGGCCGGCCGCTGATCTTCAGACCTGGAGGAGGAGATATGAGGGACA
ATTGGAGAAGTGAATTATATAAATATAAAGTAGTAAAAATTGAACCATTAGGAGTAGCACCCACCAAGGC
AAAGAGAAGAGTGGTGCAGAGAGAAAAAAGAGCAGTGGGAATAGGAGCTTTGTTCCTTGGGTTCTTGGGA
GCAGCAGGAAGCACTATGGGCGCAGCGTCAATGACGCTGACGGTACAGGCCAGACAATTATTGTCTGGTA
TAGTGCAGCAGCAGAACAATTTGCTGAGGGCTATTGAGGCGCAACAGCATCTGTTGCAACTCACAGTCTG
GGGCATCAAGCAGCTCCAGGCAAGAATCCTGGCTGTGGAAAGATACCTAAAGGATCAACAGCTCCTGGGG
ATTTGGGGTTGCTCTGGAAAACTCATTTGCACCACTGCTGTGCCTTGGAATGCTAGTTGGAGTAATAAAT
CTCTGGAACAGATTTGGAATCACACGACCTGGATGGAGTGGGACAGAGAAATTAACAATTACACAAGCTT
AATACACTCCTTAATTGAAGAATCGCAAAACCAGCAAGAAAAGAATGAACAAGAATTATTGGAATTAGAT
AAATGGGCAAGTTTGTGGAATTGGTTTAACATAACAAATTGGCTGTGGTATATAAAATTATTCATAATGA
TAGTAGGAGGCTTGGTAGGTTTAAGAATAGTTTTTGCTGTACTTTCTATAGTGAATAGAGTTAGGCAGGG
ATATTCACCATTATCGTTTCAGACCCACCTCCCAACCCCGAGGGGACCCGACAGGCCCGAAGGAATAGAA
GAAGAAGGTGGAGAGAGAGACAGAGACAGATCCATTCGATTAGTGAACGGATCTCGACGGTATCGCCTTT
AAAAGAAAAGGGGGGATTGGGGGGTACAGTGCAGGGGAAAGAATAGTAGACATAATAGCAACAGACATAC
AAACTAAAGAATTACAAAAACAAATTACAAAAATTCAAAATTTTCGGGTTTATTACAGGGACAGCAGAGA
TCCAGTTTATCGATGAGGCCCTTTCGTCTTCACTCGAGGTGCCCGTCAGTGGGCAGAGCGCACATCGCCC
ACAGTCCCCGAGAAGTTGGGGGGAGGGGTCGGCAATTGAACCGGTGCCTAGAGAAGGTGGCGCGGGGTAA
ACTGGGAAAGTGATGTCGTGTACTGGCTCCGCCTTTTTCCCGAGGGTGGGGGAGAACCGTATATAAGTGC
AGTAGTCGCCGTGAACGTTCTTTTTCGCAACGGGTTTGCCGCCAGAACACAGGTAAGTGCCGTGTGTGGT
TCCCGCGGGCCTGGCCTCTTTACGGGTTATGGCCCTTGCGTGCCTTGAATTACTTCCACCTGGCTGCAGT
ACGTGATTCTTGATCCCGAGCTTCGGGTTGGAAGTGGGTGGGAGAGTTCGAGGCCTTGCGCTTAAGGAGC
CCCTTCGCCTCGTGCTTGAGTTGAGGCCTGGCCTGGGCGCTGGGGCCGCCGCGTGCGAATCTGGTGGCAC
CTTCGCGCCTGTCTCGCTGCTTTCGATAAGTCTCTAGCCATTTAAAATTTTTGATGACCTGCTGCGACGC
TTTTTTTCTGGCAAGATAGTCTTGTAAATGCGGGCCAAGATCTGCACACTGGTATTTCGGTTTTTGGGGC
CGCGGGCGGCGACGGGGCCCGTGCGTCCCAGCGCACATGTTCGGCGAGGCGGGGCCTGCGAGCGCGGCCA
CCGAGAATCGGACGGGGGTAGTCTCAAGCTGGCCGGCCTGCTCTGGTGCCTGGCCTCGCGCCGCCGTGTA
TCGCCCCGCCCTGGGCGGCAAGGCTGGCCCGGTCGGCACCAGTTGCGTGAGCGGAAAGATGGCCGCTTCC
CGGCCCTGCTGCAGGGAGCTCAAAATGGAGGACGCGGCGCTCGGGAGAGCGGGCGGGTGAGTCACCCACA
CAAAGGAAAAGGGCCTTTCCGTCCTCAGCCGTCGCTTCATGTGACTCCACGGAGTACCGGGCGCCGTCCA
GGCACCTCGATTAGTTCTCGAGCTTTTGGAGTACGTCGTCTTTAGGTTGGGGGGAGGGGTTTTATGCGAT
GGAGTTTCCCCACACTGAGTGGGTGGAGACTGAAGTTAGGCCAGCTTGGCACTTGATGTAATTCTCCTTG
GAATTTGCCCTTTTTGAGTTTGGATCTTGGTTCATTCTCAAGCCTCAGACAGTGGTTCAAAGTTTTTTTC
TTCCATTTCAGGTGTCGTGAGGATCGCACCATGAGCTACCCTGGCTATCCCCCGCCCCCAGGTGGCTACC
CACCAGCTGCACCAGGTGGTGGTCCCTGGGGAGGTGCTGCCTACCCTCCTCCGCCCAGCATGCCCCCCAT
CGGGCTGGATAACGTGGCCACCTATGCGGGGCAGTTCAACCAGGACTATCTCTCGGGAATGGCGGCCAAC
ATGTCTGGGACATTTGGAGGAGCCAACATGCCCAACCTGTACCCTGGGGCCCCTGGGGCTGGCTACCCAC
CAGTGCCCCCTGGCGGCTTTGGGCAGCCCCCCTCTGCCCAGCAGCCTGTTCCTCCCTATGGGATGTATCC
ACCCCCAGGAGGAAACCCACCCTCCAGGATGCCCTCATATCCGCCATACCCAGGGGCCCCTGTGCCGGGC
CAGCCCATGCCACCCCCCGGACAGCAGCCCCCAGGGGCCTACCCTGGGCAGCCACCAGTGACCTACCCTG
GTCAGCCTCCAGTGCCACTCCCTGGGCAGCAGCAGCCAGTGCCGAGCTACCCAGGATACCCGGGGTCTGG
GACTGTCACCCCCGCTGTGCCCCCAACCCAGTTTGGAAGCCGAGGCACCATCACTGATGCTCCCGGCTTT
GACCCCCTGCGAGATGCCGAGGTCCTGCGGAAGGCCATGAAAGGCTTCGGGACGGATGAGCAGGCCATCA
TTGACTGCCTGGGGAGTCGCTCCAACAAGCAGCGGCAGCAGATCCTACTTTCCTTCAAGACGGCTTACGG
CAAGGATTTGATCAAAGATCTGAAATCTGAACTGTCAGGAAACTTTGAGAAGACAATCTTGGCTCTGATG
AAGACCCCAGTCCTCTTTGACATTTATGAGATAAAGGAAGCCATCAAGGGGGTTGGCACTGATGAAGCCT
GCCTGATTGAGATCCTCGCTTCCCGCAGCAATGAGCACATCCGAGAATTAAACAGAGCCTACAAAGCAGA
ATTCAAAAAGACCCTGGAAGAGGCCATTCGAAGCGACACATCAGGGCACTTCCAGCGGCTCCTCATCTCT
CTCTCTCAGGGAAACCGTGATGAAAGCACAAACGTGGACATGTCACTCGCCCAGAGAGATGCCCAGGAGC
TGTATGCGGCCGGGGAGAACCGCCTGGGAACAGACGAGTCCAAGTTCAATGCGGTTCTGTGCTCCCGGAG
CCGGGCCCACCTGGTAGCAGTTTTCAATGAGTACCAGAGAATGACAGGCCGGGACATTGAGAAGAGCATC
TGCCGGGAGATGTCCGGGGACCTGGAGGAGGGCATGCTGGCCGTGGTGAAATGTCTCAAGAATACCCCAG
CCTTCTTTGCGGAGAGGCTCAACAAGGCCATGAGGGGGGCAGGAACAAAGGACCGGACCCTGATTCGCAT
CATGGTGTCTCGCAGCGAGACCGACCTCCTGGACATCAGATCAGAGTATAAGCGGATGTACGGCAAGTCG
CTGTACCACGACATCTCGGGAGATACTTCAGGGGATTACCGGAAGATTCTGCTGAAGATCTGTGGTGGCA
ATGACACCGGTGGTGGAGGAGGTTCTGGAGGCGGTGGAAGTGGTGGCGGAGGTAGCATGGTGAGCAAGGG
CGAGGAGCTGTTCACCGGGGTGGTGCCCATCCTGGTCGAGCTGGACGGCGACGTAAACGGCCACAAGTTC
AGCGTGTCCGGCGAGGGCGAGGGCGATGCCACCTACGGCAAGCTGACCCTGAAGTTCATCTGCACCACCG
GCAAGCTGCCCGTGCCCTGGCCCACCCTCGTGACCACCTTGACCTACGGCGTGCAGTGCTTCGCCCGCTA
CCCCGACCACATGAAGCAGCACGACTTCTTCAAGTCCGCCATGCCCGAAGGCTACGTCCAGGAGCGCACC
ATCTTCTTCAAGGACGACGGCAACTACAAGACCCGCGCCGAGGTGAAGTTCGAGGGCGACACCCTGGTGA
ACCGCATCGAGCTGAAGGGCATCGACTTCAAGGAGGACGGCAACATCCTGGGGCACAAGCTGGAGTACAA
CTACAACAGCCACAAGGTCTATATCACCGCCGACAAGCAGAAGAACGGCATCAAGGTGAACTTCAAGACC
CGCCACAACATCGAGGACGGCAGCGTGCAGCTCGCCGACCACTACCAGCAGAACACCCCCATCGGCGACG
GCCCCGTGCTGCTGCCCGACAACCACTACCTGAGCACCCAGTCCAAGCTGAGCAAAGACCCCAACGAGAA
GCGCGATCACATGGTCCTGCTGGAGTTCGTGACCGCCGCCGGGATCACTCTCGGCATGGACGAGCTGTAC
AAGTAAAATTCCTCGAGGGCGGCCGCTCTAGAGTCGACGGGCCGCGGTAACAATTGTTAACTAACTTAAG
CTAGCAACGGTTTCCCTCTAGCGGGATCAATTCCGCCCCCCCCCCCTAACGTTACTGGCCGAAGCCGCTT
GGAATAAGGCCGGTGTGCGTTTGTCTATATGTTATTTTCCACCATATTGCCGTCTTTTGGCAATGTGAGG
GCCCGGAAACCTGGCCCTGTCTTCTTGACGAGCATTCCTAGGGGTCTTTCCCCTCTCGCCAAAGGAATGC
AAGGTCTGTTGAATGTCGTGAAGGAAGCAGTTCCTCTGGAAGCTTCTTGAAGACAAACAACGTCTGTAGC
GACCCTTTGCAGGCAGCGGAACCCCCCACCTGGCGACAGGTGCCTCTGCGGCCAAAAGCCACGTGTATAA
GATACACCTGCAAAGGCGGCACAACCCCAGTGCCACGTTGTGAGTTGGATAGTTGTGGAAAGAGTCAAAT
GGCTCTCCTCAAGCGTATTCAACAAGGGGCTGAAGGATGCCCAGAAGGTACCCCATTGTATGGGATCTGA
TCTGGGGCCTCGGTGCACATGCTTTACATGTGTTTAGTCGAGGTTAAAAAAACGTCTAGGCCCCCCGAAC
CACGGGGACGTGGTTTTCCTTTGAAAAACACGATAATACCATGACCGAGTACAAGCCCACGGTGCGCCTC
GCCACCCGCGACGACGTCCCCAGGGCCGTACGCACCCTCGCCGCCGCGTTCGCCGACTACCCCGCCACGC
GCCACACCGTCGATCCGGACCGCCACATCGAGCGGGTCACCGAGCTGCAAGAACTCTTCCTCACGCGCGT
CGGGCTCGACATCGGCAAGGTGTGGGTCGCGGACGACGGCGCCGCGGTGGCGGTCTGGACCACGCCGGAG
AGCGTCGAAGCGGGGGCGGTGTTCGCCGAGATCGGCCCGCGCATGGCCGAGTTGAGCGGTTCCCGGCTGG
CCGCGCAGCAACAGATGGAAGGCCTCCTGGCGCCGCACCGGCCCAAGGAGCCCGCGTGGTTCCTGGCCAC
CGTCGGCGTCTCGCCCGACCACCAGGGCAAGGGTCTGGGCAGCGCCGTCGTGCTCCCCGGAGTGGAGGCG
GCCGAGCGCGCCGGGGTGCCCGCCTTCCTGGAGACCTCCGCGCCCCGCAACCTCCCCTTCTACGAGCGGC
TCGGCTTCACCGTCACCGCCGACGTCGAGGTGCCCGAAGGACCGCGCACCTGGTGCATGACCCGCAAGCC
CGGTGCCTGACCCGGGCGGGGCGCGTCTGGAACAATCAACCTCTGGATTACAAAATTTGTGAAAGATTGA
CTGGTATTCTTAACTATGTTGCTCCTTTTACGCTATGTGGATACGCTGCTTTAATGCCTTTGTATCATGC
TATTGCTTCCCGTATGGCTTTCATTTTCTCCTCCTTGTATAAATCCTGGTTGCTGTCTCTTTATGAGGAG
TTGTGGCCCGTTGTCAGGCAACGTGGCGTGGTGTGCACTGTGTTTGCTGACGCAACCCCCACTGGTTGGG
GCATTGCCACCACCTGTCAGCTCCTTTCCGGGACTTTCGCTTTCCCCCTCCCTATTGCCACGGCGGAACT
CATCGCCGCCTGCCTTGCCCGCTGCTGGACAGGGGCTCGGCTGTTGGGCACTGACAATTCCGTGGTGTTG
TCGGGGAAGCTGACGTCCTTTCCATGGCTGCTCGCCTGTGTTGCCACCTGGATTCTGCGCGGGACGTCCT
TCTGCTACGTCCCTTCGGCCCTCAATCCAGCGGACCTTCCTTCCCGCGGCCTGCTGCCGGCTCTGCGGCC
TCTTCCGCGTCTTCGCCTTCGCCCTCAGACGAGTCGGATCTCCCTTTGGGCCGCCTCCCCGCCTGGAATT
AATTCTGCAGTCGAGACCTAGAAAAACATGGAGCAATCACAAGTAGCAATACAGCAGCTACCAATGCTGA
TTGTGCCTGGCTAGAAGCACAAGAGGAGGAGGAGGTGGGTTTTCCAGTCACACCTCAGGTACCTTTAAGA
CCAATGACTTACAAGGCAGCTGTAGATCTTAGCCACTTTTTAAAAGAAAAGAGGGGACTGGAAGGGCTAA
TTCACTCCCAACGAAGACAAGATATCCTTGATCTGTGGATCTACCACACACAAGGCTACTTCCCTGATTA
GCAGAACTACACACCAGGGCCAGGGGTCAGATATCCACTGACCTTTGGATGGTGCTACAAGCTAGTACCA
GTTGAGCCAGATAAGGTAGAAGAGGCCAATAAAGGAGAGAACACCAGCTTGTTACACCCTGTGAGCCTGC
ATGGGATGGATGACCCGGAGAGAGAAGTGTTAGAGTGGAGGTTTGACAGCCGCCTAGCATTTCATCACGT
GGCCCGAGAGCTGCATCCGGAGTACTTCAAGAACTGCTGATATCGAGCTTGCTACAAGGGACTTTCCGCT
GGGGACTTTCCAGGGAGGCGTGGCCTGGGCGGGACTGGGGAGTGGCGAGCCCTCAGATCCTGCATATAAG
CAGCTGCTTTTTGCCTGTACTGGGTCTCTCTGGTTAGACCAGATCTGAGCCTGGGAGCTCTCTGGCTAAC
TAGGGAACCCACTGCTTAAGCCTCAATAAAGCTTGCCTTGAGTGCTTCAAGTAGTGTGTGCCCGTCTGTT
GTGTGACTCTGGTAACTAGAGATCCCTCAGACCCTTTTAGTCAGTGTGGAAAATCTCTAGCAGTAGTAGT
TCATGTCATCTTATTATTCAGTATTTATAACTTGCAAAGAAATGAATATCAGAGAGTGAGAGGCCTTGAC
ATTGCTAGCGTTTACCGTCGACCTCTAGCTAGAGCTTGGCGTAATCATGGTCATAGCTGTTTCCTGTGTG
AAATTGTTATCCGCTCACAATTCCACACAACATACGAGCCGGAAGCATAAAGTGTAAAGCCTGGGGTGCC
TAATGAGTGAGCTAACTCACATTAATTGCGTTGCGCTCACTGCCCGCTTTCCAGTCGGGAAACCTGTCGT
GCCAGCTGCATTAATGAATCGGCCAACGCGCGGGGAGAGGCGGTTTGCGTATTGGGCGCTCTTCCGCTTC
CTCGCTCACTGACTCGCTGCGCTCGGTCGTTCGGCTGCGGCGAGCGGTATCAGCTCACTCAAAGGCGGTA
ATACGGTTATCCACAGAATCAGGGGATAACGCAGGAAAGAACATGTGAGCAAAAGGCCAGCAAAAGGCCA
GGAACCGTAAAAAGGCCGCGTTGCTGGCGTTTTTCCATAGGCTCCGCCCCCCTGACGAGCATCACAAAAA
TCGACGCTCAAGTCAGAGGTGGCGAAACCCGACAGGACTATAAAGATACCAGGCGTTTCCCCCTGGAAGC
TCCCTCGTGCGCTCTCCTGTTCCGACCCTGCCGCTTACCGGATACCTGTCCGCCTTTCTCCCTTCGGGAA
GCGTGGCGCTTTCTCATAGCTCACGCTGTAGGTATCTCAGTTCGGTGTAGGTCGTTCGCTCCAAGCTGGG
CTGTGTGCACGAACCCCCCGTTCAGCCCGACCGCTGCGCCTTATCCGGTAACTATCGTCTTGAGTCCAAC
CCGGTAAGACACGACTTATCGCCACTGGCAGCAGCCACTGGTAACAGGATTAGCAGAGCGAGGTATGTAG
GCGGTGCTACAGAGTTCTTGAAGTGGTGGCCTAACTACGGCTACACTAGAAGAACAGTATTTGGTATCTG
CGCTCTGCTGAAGCCAGTTACCTTCGGAAAAAGAGTTGGTAGCTCTTGATCCGGCAAACAAACCACCGCT
GGTAGCGGTGGTTTTTTTGTTTGCAAGCAGCAGATTACGCGCAGAAAAAAAGGATCTCAAGAAGATCCTT
TGATCTTTTCTACGGGGTCTGACGCTCAGTGGAACGAAAACTCACGTTAAGGGATTTTGGTCATGAGATT
ATCAAAAAGGATCTTCACCTAGATCCTTTTAAATTAAAAATGAAGTTTTAAATCAATCTAAAGTATATAT
GAGTAAACTTGGTCTGACAGTTACCAATGCTTAATCAGTGAGGCACCTATCTCAGCGATCTGTCTATTTC
GTTCATCCATAGTTGCCTGACTCCCCGTCGTGTAGATAACTACGATACGGGAGGGCTTACCATCTGGCCC
CAGTGCTGCAATGATACCGCGAGACCCACGCTCACCGGCTCCAGATTTATCAGCAATAAACCAGCCAGCC
GGAAGGGCCGAGCGCAGAAGTGGTCCTGCAACTTTATCCGCCTCCATCCAGTCTATTAATTGTTGCCGGG
AAGCTAGAGTAAGTAGTTCGCCAGTTAATAGTTTGCGCAACGTTGTTGCCATTGCTACAGGCATCGTGGT
GTCACGCTCGTCGTTTGGTATGGCTTCATTCAGCTCCGGTTCCCAACGATCAAGGCGAGTTACATGATCC
CCCATGTTGTGCAAAAAAGCGGTTAGCTCCTTCGGTCCTCCGATCGTTGTCAGAAGTAAGTTGGCCGCAG
TGTTATCACTCATGGTTATGGCAGCACTGCATAATTCTCTTACTGTCATGCCATCCGTAAGATGCTTTTC
TGTGACTGGTGAGTACTCAACCAAGTCATTCTGAGAATAGTGTATGCGGCGACCGAGTTGCTCTTGCCCG
GCGTCAATACGGGATAATACCGCGCCACATAGCAGAACTTTAAAAGTGCTCATCATTGGAAAACGTTCTT
CGGGGCGAAAACTCTCAAGGATCTTACCGCTGTTGAGATCCAGTTCGATGTAACCCACTCGTGCACCCAA
CTGATCTTCAGCATCTTTTACTTTCACCAGCGTTTCTGGGTGAGCAAAAACAGGAAGGCAAAATGCCGCA
AAAAAGGGAATAAGGGCGACACGGAAATGTTGAATACTCATACTCTTCCTTTTTCAATATTATTGAAGCA
TTTATCAGGGTTATTGTCTCATGAGCGGATACATATTTGAATGTATTTAGAAAAATAAACAAATAGGGGT
TCCGCGCACATTTCCCCGAAAAGTGCCACCTGACGTCGACGGATCGGGAGATCAACTTGTTTATTGCAGC
TTATAATGGTTACAAATAAAGCAATAGCATCACAAATTTCACAAATAAAGCATTTTTTTCACTGCATTCT
AGTTGTGGTTTGTCCAAACTCATCAATGTATCTTATCATGTCTGGATCAACTGGATAACTCAAGCTAACC
AAAATCATCCCAAACTTCCCACCCCATACCCTATTACCACTGCCAATTACCTGTGGTTTCATTTACTCTA
AACCTGTGATTCCTCTGAATTATTTTCATTTTAAAGAAATTGTATTTGTTAAATATGTACTACAAACTTA
GTAGT
Features (pLannotate 1.2.2; 24 found; start..end, strand, type, name):
    377..634     +  LTR            5' LTR (truncated): truncated 5' long terminal repeat (LTR) from HIV-1
    681..806     +  misc_feature   HIV-1 Ψ: packaging signal of human immunodeficiency virus type 1
    790..1128    +  CDS            HIV-1 gag (fragment): gag protein from human immunodeficiency virus 1; gag
   1303..1536    +  misc_feature   RRE: The Rev response element (RRE) of HIV-1 allows for Rev-dependent mRNA export from the nucleus to the cytoplasm.
   1913..2013    +  CDS            Rev (fragment): human immunodeficiency virus 1 (HIV-1) Rev protein; rev; enhances nuclear export of unspliced and incompletely spliced viral mRNAs
   2028..2143    +  misc_feature   cPPT/CTS: central polypurine tract and central termination sequence of HIV-1 (lacking the first T)
   2221..2432    +  promoter       EF-1α core promoter: core promoter for human elongation factor EF-1α
   2433..3371    +  intron         EF-1α intron A: intron upstream of the start codon of human EF-1α
   3391..4905    +  CDS            ANXA11: ANX11_HUMAN - Also known as ANX11. Experimental evidence at protein level: Swiss-Prot protein existence level 1. Binds specifically to calcyclin in a calcium-dependent manner (By similarity). Required for midbody formation and completion of the terminal phase of cytokinesis. From Homo sapiens (Human).
   4957..5676    +  CDS            mEmerald: brightly fluorescent monomeric variant of GFP mammalian codon-optimized
   5777..6338    +  misc_feature   IRES: internal ribosome entry site (IRES) of the encephalomyocarditis virus (EMCV)
   6341..6940    +  CDS            PuroR: puromycin N-acetyltransferase; pac from Streptomyces alboniger; confers resistance to puromycin
   6964..7552    +  misc_feature   WPRE: woodchuck hepatitis virus posttranscriptional regulatory element
   7569..8087    +  CDS            nef (fragment): NEF_HV1BR - Experimental evidence at protein level: Swiss-Prot protein existence level 1. Extracellular Nef protein targets CD4(+) T-lymphocytes for apoptosis by interacting with CXCR4 surface receptors (PubMed:14990729). From Human immunodeficiency virus type 1 group M subtype B (isolate BRU/LAI) (HIV-1).
   8135..8392    +  LTR            5' LTR (truncated): truncated 5' long terminal repeat (LTR) from HIV-1
   8542..8564    -  protein_bind   lac operator (fragment): The lac repressor binds to the lac operator to inhibit transcription in E. coli. This inhibition can be relieved by adding lactose or isopropyl-β-D-thiogalactopyranoside (IPTG). lac repressor encoded by lacI
   8568..8598    -  promoter       lac promoter: promoter for the E. coli lac operon
   8613..8634    -  protein_bind   CAP binding site: CAP binding activates transcription in the presence of cAMP. E. coli catabolite activator protein
   8647..8739    -  CDS            lacI (fragment): lac repressor; lacI; The lac repressor binds to the lac operator to inhibit transcription in E. coli. This inhibition can be relieved by adding lactose or isopropyl-β-D-thiogalactopyranoside (IPTG).
   8922..9510    -  rep_origin     ori: high-copy-number ColE1/pMB1/pBR322/pUC origin of replication
   9681..10541   -  CDS            AmpR: β-lactamase; bla; confers resistance to ampicillin, carbenicillin, and related antibiotics
  10542..10646   -  promoter       AmpR promoter: bla
  10694..10828   +  polyA_signal   SV40 poly(A) signal: SV40 polyadenylation signal
  10995..329     +  CDS            nef (fragment) (across the origin): NEF_HV1BR - Experimental evidence at protein level: Swiss-Prot protein existence level 1. Extracellular Nef protein targets CD4(+) T-lymphocytes for apoptosis by interacting with CXCR4 surface receptors (PubMed:14990729). From Human immunodeficiency virus type 1 group M subtype B (isolate BRU/LAI) (HIV-1).
