[The description below was written by a language model from this plasmid's Addgene catalogue record and pLannotate feature annotations shown in this document.]
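Description:
pLEX-EF1a ANXA11-mEmerald is an HIV-1-based lentiviral transfer plasmid of about 11 kb for expressing fluorescently tagged human annexin A11 in mammalian cells. The catalogue leaves the backbone field blank, although the name and purpose statement identify it as a pLEX lentiviral backbone. It is propagated in E. coli through a ColE1/pUC-type origin and selected with ampicillin via the β-lactamase gene. The record lists it as low copy and grown in a recombination-reduced strain, which is common for plasmids carrying repeated LTR sequences.

Between the two annotated HIV-1 LTRs, each flagged as truncated and each preceded by residual nef-derived sequence, lie the usual cis-acting viral elements. These are the Ψ packaging signal with a short gag fragment, the Rev response element for nuclear export of the genomic RNA, and the cPPT/CTS, which aids nuclear import of the reverse-transcribed genome. The expression cassette is driven by the human EF-1α core promoter together with its first intron, giving strong constitutive transcription in many cell types. It encodes the 1,515 bp ANXA11 open reading frame with the monomeric green fluorescent protein mEmerald fused at its C terminus. An EMCV IRES follows, allowing puromycin N-acetyltransferase to be translated from the same transcript so that transduced cells can be selected with puromycin. A WPRE downstream enhances transcript stability and expression.

The construct suits stable or transient delivery of ANXA11-mEmerald for live-cell imaging of the protein's localisation and dynamics. The associated publication concerns annexin A11 as a tether linking RNA granules to lysosomes during long-distance transport.
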