Addgene plasmid #164210: pLEX-EF1a ANXA11-mEmerald
Purpose: pLEX lentivirus backbone expresses mEmerald tagged ANXA11 under EF1a promoter
Depositing lab: Jennifer Lippincott-Schwartz. Depositing organization: HHMI, Janelia Research Campus. Publication: RNA Granules Hitchhike on Lysosomes for Long-Distance Transport, Using Annexin A11 as a Molecular Tether. Liao YC, Fernandopulle MS, Wang G, Choi H, Hao L, Drerup CM, Patel R, Qamar S, Nixon-Abell J, Shen Y, Meadows W, Vendruscolo M, Knowles TPJ, Nelson M, Czekalska MA, Musteikyte G, Gachechiladze MA, Stephens CA, Pasolli HA, Forrest LR, St George-Hyslop P, Lippincott-Schwartz J, Ward ME. Cell. 2019 Sep 19;179(1):147-164.e20. doi: 10.1016/j.cell.2019.08.050. PubMed 31539493.
Backbone
  Vector backbone: N/A
  Vector type: Lentiviral
Growth in bacteria
  Bacterial resistance: Ampicillin, 100 μg/mL
  Growth temperature: 37°C
  Growth strain: NEB Stable
  Copy number: Low Copy
Gene/Insert
  Gene/Insert name: ANXA11
  Species: H. sapiens (human)
  Insert size (bp): 1515
  Entrez Gene: ANXA11 (a.k.a. ALS23, ANX11, CAP-50, CAP50, IBMWMA)
  Promoter: EF1a
  Tag / fusion protein: mEmerald (C terminal on insert)
  Cloning method: Gibson Cloning
  Sequencing primers: 5′ EF1a F; 3′ WPRE R
Terms and licenses: Academic/Nonprofit Terms; Industry Terms: Not Available to Industry
How to cite: pLEX-EF1a ANXA11-mEmerald was a gift from Jennifer Lippincott-Schwartz (Addgene plasmid # 164210 ; http://n2t.net/addgene:164210 ; RRID:Addgene_164210)
